Addgene plasmid #14212: pAG306GPD-ccdB-EYFP
Purpose: (Empty Backbone)
Depositing lab: Susan Lindquist. Depositing organization: Whitehead Institute for Biomedical Research. Publication: A suite of Gateway cloning vectors for high-throughput genetic analysis in Saccharomyces cerevisiae. Alberti S, Gitler AD, Lindquist S. Yeast. 2007 Oct . 24(10):913-9. 10.1002/yea.1502 PubMed 17583893.
Backbone
  Vector backbone: pRS306
  Vector type: Yeast Expression ; Gateway Destination
  Selectable markers: URA3
Growth in bacteria
  Bacterial resistance: Chloramphenicol and Ampicillin, 25 & 100 μg/mL
  Growth temperature: 37°C
  Growth strain: ccdB Survival
  Growth instructions: DB3.1, ccdB Survival
  Copy number: Unknown
Gene/Insert
  Gene/Insert name: None
  Tag / fusion protein: EYFP (C terminal on backbone)
  Cloning method: Gateway Cloning
  Sequencing primers: 5′ GPDPro_F
Terms and licenses: Academic/Nonprofit Terms; Industry Terms: Not Available to Industry
Depositor comments: Type of plasmid: integrating. This plasmid contains the Gateway technology from Invitrogen; Invitrogen requires purchasing of Gateway Clonase for carrying out the Gateway recombinational cloning reaction http://www.invitrogen.com Please note that the full plasmid sequence is provided as a reference only, and may not match the exact sequence of the plasmid.
How to cite: pAG306GPD-ccdB-EYFP was a gift from Susan Lindquist (Addgene plasmid # 14212 ; http://n2t.net/addgene:14212 ; RRID:Addgene_14212)
