[The description below was written by a language model from this plasmid's Addgene catalogue record and pLannotate feature annotations shown in this document.]
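Description:
pAG306GPD-ccdB-EYFP is an empty Gateway destination vector for protein expression in Saccharomyces cerevisiae, built on the integrating pRS306 backbone. The feature table shows no yeast replication origin or centromere, consistent with the depositor's description of it as an integrating plasmid: it must recombine into the yeast genome to be maintained, and transformants are selected through the URA3 marker, which complements uracil auxotrophy and can be counterselected with 5-FOA. In E. coli it replicates from a high-copy ColE1/pUC-type origin and carries AmpR. An f1 origin, flanking T7 and T3 promoters, and lacZα and lac regulatory fragments remain from the pBluescript-derived pRS scaffold.

The expression unit is driven by the strong constitutive GPD (TDH3/GAP) promoter and closed by the CYC1 terminator. Between them lies the Gateway cassette: attR1 and attR2 sites flanking a chloramphenicol resistance gene and the ccdB toxin gene. Because CcdB poisons gyrase in ordinary E. coli strains, the unrecombined vector has to be propagated in a ccdB-tolerant host, with chloramphenicol plus ampicillin selection maintaining the cassette. In an LR Clonase reaction, an open reading frame from an attL entry clone replaces the CmR-ccdB segment, and loss of ccdB provides negative selection against non-recombinant plasmids.

EYFP sits immediately downstream of attR2, so an inserted ORF lacking a stop codon and in the correct frame is expressed as a C-terminal EYFP fusion. The vector belongs to a suite of yeast Gateway plasmids designed for high-throughput genetic analysis. It suits stable, constitutive expression of fluorescently tagged proteins, for example for localisation studies. The depositor notes that the supplied full sequence is a reference only and may not match the physical plasmid exactly.
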