Features (pLannotate 1.2.2; 28 found; start..end, strand, type, name):
    137..184     +  misc_feature   bom (fragment): basis of mobility region from pBR322
    195..410     +  promoter       URA3 promoter: S. cerevisiae URA3
    411..1214    +  CDS            URA3: orotidine-5'-phosphate decarboxylase, required for uracil biosynthesis; S. cerevisiae URA3; yeast auxotrophic marker, counterselectable with 5-fluoroorotic acid (5-FOA)
   1293..1342    +  misc_feature   bom (fragment): basis of mobility region from pBR322
   1343..1798    -  rep_origin     f1 ori (sequence partly withheld): f1 bacteriophage origin of replication; arrow indicates direction of (+) strand synthesis
   1806..1963    -  CDS            lacZα (fragment): LacZα fragment of β-galactosidase; lacZ fragment
   1966..1984    +  promoter       T7 promoter: promoter for bacteriophage T7 RNA polymerase
   2009..2653    +  promoter       GAP promoter: S. cerevisiae TDH3; promoter for glyceraldehyde-3-phosphate dehydrogenase
   2659..2679    +  misc_feature   MCS (fragment): pBluescript multiple cloning site
   2683..2807    +  protein_bind   attR1: mutant version of attR; recombination site for the Gateway® LR reaction LR Clonase™
   2832..2862    +  promoter       lac UV5 promoter: E. coli lac promoter with an "up" mutation
   2886..2915    +  promoter       cat promoter (fragment): promoter of the E. coli cat gene encoding chloramphenicol acetyltransferase
   2916..3575    +  CDS            CmR: chloramphenicol acetyltransferase; cat; confers resistance to chloramphenicol
   3757..3915    +  CDS            ccdA (fragment): CCDA_ECO57 - Also known as H, letA. Experimental evidence at protein level: Swiss-Prot protein existence level 1. Antitoxin component of a type II toxin-antitoxin (TA) system which inhibits the post-segregational killing (PSK) of plasmid-free cells, also referred to as a plasmid addiction system. Binds to and blocks the activity of CcdB; will also remove bound CcdB protein from the CcdB-GyrA complex by forming a CcdA-CcdB complex, a process termed rejuvenation. Functions as a transcriptional corepressor for the ccdAB operon, repression also requires CcdB (By similarity). From Escherichia coli
   3920..4222    +  CDS            ccdB: CCDB_ECOLI - Also known as G, letB, letD. Experimental evidence at protein level: Swiss-Prot protein existence level 1. Toxic component of a type II toxin-antitoxin (TA) system, functioning in plasmid maintainence. Responsible for the post- segregational killing (PSK) of plasmid-free cells, also referred to as a plasmid addiction system. Half-life of over 2 hours. Cell killing by CcdB is accompanied by filamentation, defects in chromosome and plasmid segregation, defects in cell division, formation of anucleate cells, decreased DNA synthesis and plasmid loss. Interferes with the activity of DN
   4266..4390    -  protein_bind   attR2: mutant version of attR; recombination site for the Gateway® LR reaction LR Clonase™
   4394..4421    +  misc_feature   MCS (fragment): pBluescript multiple cloning site
   4422..5141    +  CDS            EYFP: enhanced YFP mammalian codon-optimized
   5148..5395    +  terminator     CYC1 terminator: S. cerevisiae CYC1; transcription terminator for CYC1
   5418..5436    -  promoter       T3 promoter: promoter for bacteriophage T3 RNA polymerase
   5481..5497    -  protein_bind   lac operator: The lac repressor binds to the lac operator to inhibit transcription in E. coli. This inhibition can be relieved by adding lactose or isopropyl-β-D-thiogalactopyranoside (IPTG). lac repressor encoded by lacI
   5505..5535    -  promoter       lac promoter: promoter for the E. coli lac operon
   5550..5571    -  protein_bind   CAP binding site: CAP binding activates transcription in the presence of cAMP. E. coli catabolite activator protein
   5584..5676    -  CDS            lacI (fragment): lac repressor; lacI; The lac repressor binds to the lac operator to inhibit transcription in E. coli. This inhibition can be relieved by adding lactose or isopropyl-β-D-thiogalactopyranoside (IPTG).
   5859..6447    -  rep_origin     ori: high-copy-number ColE1/pMB1/pBR322/pUC origin of replication
   6618..7478    -  CDS            AmpR: β-lactamase; bla; confers resistance to ampicillin, carbenicillin, and related antibiotics
   7479..7583    -  promoter       AmpR promoter: bla
   7678..35      +  CDS            rop (fragment) (across the origin): Rop protein, which maintains plasmids at low copy number; rop
>Addgene plasmid #14212 | pAG306GPD-ccdB-EYFP | depositor full sequence | sequence record 7875 | Author sequence
TCGCGCGTTTCGGTGATGACGGTGAAAACCTCTGACACATGCAGCTCCCGGAGACGGTCACAGCTTGTCT
GTAAGCGGATGCCGGGAGCAGACAAGCCCGTCAGGGCGCGTCAGCGGGTGTTGGCGGGTGTCGGGGCTGG
CTTAACTATGCGGCATCAGAGCAGATTGTACTGAGAGTGCACCACGCTTTTCAATTCAATTCATCATTTT
TTTTTTATTCTTTTTTTTGATTTCGGTTTCTTTGAAATTTTTTTGATTCGGTAATCTCCGAACAGAAGGA
AGAACGAAGGAAGGAGCACAGACTTAGATTGGTATATATACGCATATGTAGTGTTGAAGAAACATGAAAT
TGCCCAGTATTCTTAACCCAACTGCACAGAACAAAAACCTGCAGGAAACGAAGATAAATCATGTCGAAAG
CTACATATAAGGAACGTGCTGCTACTCATCCTAGTCCTGTTGCTGCCAAGCTATTTAATATCATGCACGA
AAAGCAAACAAACTTGTGTGCTTCATTGGATGTTCGTACCACCAAGGAATTACTGGAGTTAGTTGAAGCA
TTAGGTCCCAAAATTTGTTTACTAAAAACACATGTGGATATCTTGACTGATTTTTCCATGGAGGGCACAG
TTAAGCCGCTAAAGGCATTATCCGCCAAGTACAATTTTTTACTCTTCGAAGACAGAAAATTTGCTGACAT
TGGTAATACAGTCAAATTGCAGTACTCTGCGGGTGTATACAGAATAGCAGAATGGGCAGACATTACGAAT
GCACACGGTGTGGTGGGCCCAGGTATTGTTAGCGGTTTGAAGCAGGCGGCAGAAGAAGTAACAAAGGAAC
CTAGAGGCCTTTTGATGTTAGCAGAATTGTCATGCAAGGGCTCCCTATCTACTGGAGAATATACTAAGGG
TACTGTTGACATTGCGAAGAGCGACAAAGATTTTGTTATCGGCTTTATTGCTCAAAGAGACATGGGTGGA
AGAGATGAAGGTTACGATTGGTTGATTATGACACCCGGTGTGGGTTTAGATGACAAGGGAGACGCATTGG
GTCAACAGTATAGAACCGTGGATGATGTGGTCTCTACAGGATCTGACATTATTATTGTTGGAAGAGGACT
ATTTGCAAAGGGAAGGGATGCTAAGGTAGAGGGTGAACGTTACAGAAAAGCAGGCTGGGAAGCATATTTG
AGAAGATGCGGCCAGCAAAACTAAAAAACTGTATTATAAGTAAATGCATGTATACTAAACTCACAAATTA
GAGCTTCAATTTAATTATATCAGTTATTACCCTGCGGTGTGAAATACCGCACAGATGCGTAAGGAGAAAA
TACCGCATCAGGAAATTGTAAACGTTAATATTTTGTTAAAATTCGCGTTAAATTTTTGTTAAATCAGCTC
ATTTTTTAACCAATAGGCCGAAATCGGCAAAATCCCTTATAAATCAAAAGAATAGACCGAGATAGGGT
[37 nt withheld, positions 1469-1505]
AAAGAACGTGGACTCCAACGTCAAAGG
[49 nt withheld, positions 1533-1581]
T
[91 nt withheld, positions 1583-1673]
G
[124 nt withheld, positions 1675-1798]
CGCGCCATTCGCCATTCAGGCTGCGCAACTGTTGGGAAGGGCGATCGGTGCGGGCCTCTTCGCTATTACG
CCAGCTGGCGAAGGGGGGATGTGCTGCAAGGCGATTAAGTTGGGTAACGCCAGGGTTTTCCCAGTCACGA
CGTTGTAAAACGACGGCCAGTGAATTGTAATACGACTCACTATAGGGCGAATTGGAGCTCTTCGAGTTTA
TCATTATCAATACTCGCCATTTCAAAGAATACGTAAATAATTAATAGTAGTGATTTTCCTAACTTTATTT
AGTCAAAAAATTAGCCTTTTAATTCTGCTGTAACCCGTACATGCCCAAAATAGGGGGCGGGTTACACAGA
ATATATAACACCGAAGGTGCCTGGGTGAACAGGTTTATTCCTGGCATCCACTAAATATAATGGAGCCCGC
TTTTTAAGCTGGCATCCAGAAAAAAAAAGAATCCCAGCACCAAAATATTGTTTTCTTCACCAACCATCAG
TTCATAGGTCCATTCTCTTAGCGCAACTACAGAGAACAGGGGCACAAACAGGCAAAAAACGGGCACAACC
TCAATGGAGTGATGCAACCTGCCTGGAGTAAATGATGACACAAGGCAATTGACCCACGCATGTATCTATC
TCATTTTCTTACACCTTCTATTACCTTCTGCTCTCTCTGATTTGGAAAAAGCTGAAAAAAAAGGTTGAAA
CCAGTTCCCTGAAATTATTCCCCTACTTGACTAATAAGTATATAAAGACGGTAGGTATTGATTGTAATTC
TGTAAATCTATTTCTTAAACTTCTTAAATTCTACTTTTATAGTTAGTCTTTTTTTTAGTTTTAAAACACC
AGAACTTAGTTTCGACGGATTCTAGAACTAGTGGATCCCCCATCACAAGTTTGTACAAAAAAGCTGAACG
AGAAACGTAAAATGATATAAATATCAATATATTAAATTAGATTTTGCATAAAAAACAGACTACATAATAC
TGTAAAACACAACATATCCAGTCACTATGGCGGCCGCATTAGGCACCCCAGGCTTTACACTTTATGCTTC
CGGCTCGTATAATGTGTGGATTTTGAGTTAGGATCCGTCGAGATTTTCAGGAGCTAAGGAAGCTAAAATG
GAGAAAAAAATCACTGGATATACCACCGTTGATATATCCCAATGGCATCGTAAAGAACATTTTGAGGCAT
TTCAGTCAGTTGCTCAATGTACCTATAACCAGACCGTTCAGCTGGATATTACGGCCTTTTTAAAGACCGT
AAAGAAAAATAAGCACAAGTTTTATCCGGCCTTTATTCACATTCTTGCCCGCCTGATGAATGCTCATCCG
GAATTCCGTATGGCAATGAAAGACGGTGAGCTGGTGATATGGGATAGTGTTCACCCTTGTTACACCGTTT
TCCATGAGCAAACTGAAACGTTTTCATCGCTCTGGAGTGAATACCACGACGATTTCCGGCAGTTTCTACA
CATATATTCGCAAGATGTGGCGTGTTACGGTGAAAACCTGGCCTATTTCCCTAAAGGGTTTATTGAGAAT
ATGTTTTTCGTCTCAGCCAATCCCTGGGTGAGTTTCACCAGTTTTGATTTAAACGTGGCCAATATGGACA
ACTTCTTCGCCCCCGTTTTCACCATGGGCAAATATTATACGCAAGGCGACAAGGTGCTGATGCCGCTGGC
GATTCAGGTTCATCATGCCGTCTGTGATGGCTTCCATGTCGGCAGAATGCTTAATGAATTACAACAGTAC
TGCGATGAGTGGCAGGGCGGGGCGTAAACGCCGCGTGGATCCGGCTTACTAAAAGCCAGATAACAGTATG
CGTATTTGCGCGCTGATTTTTGCGGTATAAGAATATATACTGATATGTATACCCGAAGTATGTCAAAAAG
AGGTATGCTATGAAGCAGCGTATTACAGTGACAGTTGACAGCGACAGCTATCAGTTGCTCAAGGCATATA
TGATGTCAATATCTCCGGTCTGGTAAGCACAACCATGCAGAATGAAGCCCGTCGTCTGCGTGCCGAACGC
TGGAAAGCGGAAAATCAGGAAGGGATGGCTGAGGTCGCCCGGTTTATTGAAATGAACGGCTCTTTTGCTG
ACGAGAACAGGGGCTGGTGAAATGCAGTTTAAGGTTTACACCTATAAAAGAGAGAGCCGTTATCGTCTGT
TTGTGGATGTACAGAGTGATATTATTGACACGCCCGGGCGACGGATGGTGATCCCCCTGGCCAGTGCACG
TCTGCTGTCAGATAAAGTCTCCCGTGAACTTTACCCGGTGGTGCATATCGGGGATGAAAGCTGGCGCATG
ATGACCACCGATATGGCCAGTGTGCCGGTCTCCGTTATCGGGGAAGAAGTGGCTGATCTCAGCCACCGCG
AAAATGACATCAAAAACGCCATTAACCTGATGTTCTGGGGAATATAAATGTCAGGCTCCCTTATACACAG
CCAGTCTGCAGGTCGACCATAGTGACTGGATATGTTGTGTTTTACAGTATTATGTAGTCTGTTTTTTATG
CAAAATCTAATTTAATATATTGATATTTATATCATTTTACGTTTCTCGTTCAGCTTTCTTGTACAAAGTG
GTGATGGGCTGCAGGAATTCGATATCAAGCTTAATGGTGAGCAAGGGCGAGGAGCTGTTCACCGGGGTGG
TGCCCATCCTGGTCGAGCTGGACGGCGACGTAAACGGCCACAAGTTCAGCGTGTCCGGCGAGGGCGAGGG
CGATGCCACCTACGGCAAGCTGACCCTGAAGTTCATCTGCACCACCGGCAAGCTGCCCGTGCCCTGGCCC
ACCCTCGTGACCACCTTCGGCTACGGCCTGCAGTGCTTCGCCCGCTACCCCGACCACATGAAGCAGCACG
ACTTCTTCAAGTCCGCCATGCCCGAAGGCTACGTCCAGGAGCGCACCATCTTCTTCAAGGACGACGGCAA
CTACAAGACCCGCGCCGAGGTGAAGTTCGAGGGCGACACCCTGGTGAACCGCATCGAGCTGAAGGGCATC
GACTTCAAGGAGGACGGCAACATCCTGGGGCACAAGCTGGAGTACAACTACAACAGCCACAACGTCTATA
TCATGGCCGACAAGCAGAAGAACGGCATCAAGGTGAACTTCAAGATCCGCCACAACATCGAGGACGGCAG
CGTGCAGCTCGCCGACCACTACCAGCAGAACACCCCCATCGGCGACGGCCCCGTGCTGCTGCCCGACAAC
CACTACCTGAGCTACCAGTCCGCCCTGAGCAAAGACCCCAACGAGAAGCGCGATCACATGGTCCTGCTGG
AGTTCGTGACCGCCGCCGGGATCACTCTCGGCATGGACGAGCTGTACAAGTAACTCGAGTCATGTAATTA
GTTATGTCACGCTTACATTCACGCCCTCCCCCCACATCCGCTCTAACCGAAAAGGAAGGAGTTAGACAAC
CTGAAGTCTAGGTCCCTATTTATTTTTTTATAGTTATGTTAGTATTAAGAACGTTATTTATATTTCAAAT
TTTTCTTTTTTTTCTGTACAGACGCGTGTACGCATGTAACATTATACTGAAAACCTTGCTTGAGAAGGTT
TTGGGACGCTCGAAGGCTTTAATTTGCGGCCGGTACCCAGCTTTTGTTCCCTTTAGTGAGGGTTAATTCC
GAGCTTGGCGTAATCATGGTCATAGCTGTTTCCTGTGTGAAATTGTTATCCGCTCACAATTCCACACAAC
ATAGGAGCCGGAAGCATAAAGTGTAAAGCCTGGGGTGCCTAATGAGTGAGGTAACTCACATTAATTGCGT
TGCGCTCACTGCCCGCTTTCCAGTCGGGAAACCTGTCGTGCCAGCTGCATTAATGAATCGGCCAACGCGC
GGGGAGAGGCGGTTTGCGTATTGGGCGCTCTTCCGCTTCCTCGCTCACTGACTCGCTGCGCTCGGTCGTT
CGGCTGCGGCGAGCGGTATCAGCTCACTCAAAGGCGGTAATACGGTTATCCACAGAATCAGGGGATAACG
CAGGAAAGAACATGTGAGCAAAAGGCCAGCAAAAGGCCAGGAACCGTAAAAAGGCCGCGTTGCTGGCGTT
TTTCCATAGGCTCGGCCCCCCTGACGAGCATCACAAAAATCGACGCTCAAGTCAGAGGTGGCGAAACCCG
ACAGGACTATAAAGATACCAGGCGTTCCCCCCTGGAAGCTCCCTCGTGCGCTCTCCTGTTCCGACCCTGC
CGCTTACCGGATACCTGTCCGCCTTTCTCCCTTCGGGAAGCGTGGCGCTTTCTCAATGCTCACGCTGTAG
GTATCTCAGTTCGGTGTAGGTCGTTCGCTCCAAGCTGGGCTGTGTGCACGAACCCCCCGTTCAGCCCGAC
CGCTGCGCCTTATCCGGTAACTATCGTCTTGAGTCCAACCCGGTAAGACACGACTTATCGCCACTGGCAG
CAGCCACTGGTAACAGGATTAGCAGAGCGAGGTATGTAGGCGGTGCTACAGAGTTCTTGAAGTGGTGGCC
TAACTACGGCTACACTAGAAGGACAGTATTTGGTATCTGCGCTCTGCTGAAGCCAGTTACCTTCGGAAAA
AGAGTTGGTAGCTCTTGATCCGGCAAACAAACCACCGCTGGTAGCGGTGGTTTTTTTGTTTGCAAGCAGC
AGATTACGCGCAGAAAAAAAGGATCTCAAGAAGATCCTTTGATCTTTTCTACGGGGTCTGACGCTCAGTG
GAACGAAAACTCACGTTAAGGGATTTTGGTCATGAGATTATCAAAAAGGATCTTCACCTAGATCCTTTTA
AATTAAAAATGAAGTTTTAAATCAATCTAAAGTATATATGAGTAAACTTGGTCTGACAGTTACCAATGCT
TAATCAGTGAGGCACCTATCTCAGCGATCTGTCTATTTCGTTCATCCATAGTTGCCTGACTGCCCGTCGT
GTAGATAACTACGATACGGGAGGGCTTACCATCTGGCCCCAGTGCTGCAATGATACCGCGAGACCCACGC
TCACCGGCTCCAGATTTATCAGCAATAAACCAGCCAGCCGGAAGGGCCGAGCGCAGAAGTGGTCCTGCAA
CTTTATCCGCCTCCATCCAGTCTATTAATTGTTGCCGGGAAGCTAGAGTAAGTAGTTCGCCAGTTAATAG
TTTGCGCAACGTTGTTGCCATTGCTACAGGCATCGTGGTGTCACGCTCGTCGTTTGGTATGGCTTCATTC
AGCTCCGGTTCCCAACGATCAAGGCGAGTTACATGATCCCCCATGTTGTGAAAAAAAGCGGTTAGCTCCT
TCGGTCCTCCGATCGTTGTCAGAAGTAAGTTGGCCGCAGTGTTATCACTCATGGTTATGGCAGCACTGCA
TAATTCTCTTACTGTCATGCCATCCGTAAGATGCTTTTCTGTGACTGGTGAGTACTCAACCAAGTCATTC
TGAGAATAGTGTATGCGGCGACCGAGTTGCTCTTGCCCGGCGTCAATACGGGATAATACCGCGCCACATA
GCAGAACTTTAAAAGTGCTCATCATTGGAAAACGTTCTTCGGGGCGAAAACTCTCAAGGATCTTACCGCT
GTTGAGATCCAGTTCGATGTAACCCACTCGTGCACCCAACTGATCTTCAGCATCTTTTACTTTCACCAGC
GTTTCTGGGTGAGCAAAAACAGGAAGGCAAAATGCCGCAAAAAAGGGAATAAGGGCGACACGGAAATGTT
GAATACTCATACTCTTCCTTTTTCAATATTATTGAAGCATTTATCAGGGTTATTGTCTCATGAGCGGATA
CATATTTGAATGTATTTAGAAAAATAAACAAATAGGGGTTCCGCGCACATTTCCCCGAAAAGTGCCACCT
GACGTCTAAGAAACCATTATTATCATGACATTAACCTATAAAAATAGGCGTATCACGAGGCCCTTTCGTC
