>Addgene plasmid #14212 | pAG306GPD-ccdB-EYFP | addgene partial sequence | sequence record 20601 | 14212 with pRS_marker
TTTTTTTTTTATTCCTTTTTTTTGATTTCGGTTTCCTTGAAATTTTTTTGATTCGGTAATCTCCGAACAG
AAGGAAGAACGAAGGAAGGAGCACAGACTTAGATTGGTATATATACGCATATGTAGTGTTGAAGAAACAT
GAAATTGCCCAGTATTCTTAACCCAACTGCACAGAACAAAAACCTGCAGGAAACGAAGATAAATCATGTC
GAAAGCTACATATAAGGAACGTGCTGCTACTCATCCTAGTCCTGTTGCTGCCAAGCTATTTAATATCATG
CACGAAAAGCAAACAAACTTGTGTGCTTCATTGGATGTTCGTACCACCAAGGAATTACTGGAGTTAGTTG
AAGCATTAGGTCCCAAAATTTGTTTACTAAAAACACATGTGGATATCTTGACTGATTTTTCCATGGAGGG
CACAGTTAAGCCGCTAAAGGCATTATCCGCCAAGTACAATTTTTTACTCTTCGAAGACAGAAAATTTGCT
GACATTGGTAATACAGTCAAATTGCAGTACTCTGCGGGTGTATACAGAATAGCAGAATGGGCAGACATTA
CGAATGCACACGGTGTGGTGGGCCCAGGTATTGTTAGCGGTTTGAAGCAGGCGGCAGAAGAAGTAACAAA
GGAACCTAGAGGCCTTTTGATGTTAGCAGAATTGTCATGCAAGGGCTCCCTATCTAC
