>Addgene plasmid #14212 | pAG306GPD-ccdB-EYFP | addgene partial sequence | sequence record 20602 | 14212 with GW5
AGCATAAAGTGTAAAGCCTGGGGGTGCCTAATGCGGCCGCCATAGTGACTGGATATGTTGTGTTTTACAG
TATTATGTAGTCTGTTTTTTATGCAAAATCTAATTTAATATATTGATATTTATATCATTTTACGTTTCTC
GTTCAGCTTTTTTGTACAAACTTGTGATGGGGGATCCACTAGTTCTAGAATCCGTCGAAACTAAGTTCTG
GTGTTTTAAAACTAAAAAAAAGACTAACTATAAAAGTAGAATTTAAGAAGTTTAAGAAATAGATTTACAG
AATTACAATCAATACCTACCGTCTTTATATACTTATTAGTCAAGTAGGGGAATAATTTCAGGGAACTGGT
TTCAACCTTTTTTTTCAGCTTTTTCCAAATCAGAGAGAGCAGAAGGTAATAGAAGGTGTAAGAAAATGAG
ATAGATACATGCGTGGGTCAATTGCCTTGTGTCATCATTTACTCCAGGCAGGTTGCATCACTCCATTGAG
GTTGTGCCCGTTTTTTGCCTGTTTGTGCCCCTGTTCTCTGTAGTTGCGCTAAGAGAATGGACCTATGAAC
TGATGGTTGGTGAAAAAAACAATATTTTGGTGCTGGGATTCTTTTTTTTTCTGGA
