>Addgene plasmid #14212 | pAG306GPD-ccdB-EYFP | addgene partial sequence | sequence record 20603 | 14212 with GW3
GTCTCGTTATCGGGGAAGAAGTGGCTGATCTCAGCCACCGCGAAAATGACATCAAAAACGCCATTAACCT
GATGTTCTGGGGAATATAAATGTCAGGCTCCCTTATACACAGCCAGTCTGCAGGTCGACCATAGTGACTG
GATATGTTGTGTTTTACAGTATTATGTAGTCTGTTTTTTATGCAAAATCTAATTTAATATATTGATATTT
ATATCATTTTACGTTTCTCGTTCAGCTTTCTTGTACAAAGTGGTGATGGGCTGCAGGAATTCGATATCAA
GCTTAATGGTGAGCAAGGGCGAGGAGCTGTTCACCGGGGTGGTGCCCATCCTGGTCGAGCTGGACGGCGA
CGTAAACGGCCACAAGTTCAGCGTGTCCGGCGAGGGCGAGGGCGATGCCACCTACGGCAAGCTGACCCTG
AAGTTCATCTGCACCACCGGCAAGCTGCCCGTGCCCTGGCCCACCCTCGTGACCACCTTCGGCTACAGCC
TGCAGTGCTTCCCCCGCTACCCCGACCACATGAAGCAGCACGACTTCTTCAAGTCCGCCATGCCCCAAGG
CTACGTCCAGGAGCGCAACATCTTCTTCAAGGACGACGGCAACTACAAGACCCGCGCCGAGGTGAAGTTC
